>Addgene plasmid #26235 | pBPGAL80Uw-4 | depositor full sequence | sequence record 12339 | Author sequence
TAAGAAACCATTATTATCATGACATTAACCTATAAAAATAGGCGTATCACGAGGCCCTTTCGTCTTCAAG
AATTCGTTTATCACAAGTTTGTACAAAAAAGCTGAACGAGAAACGTAAAATGATATAAATATCAATATAT
TAAATTAGATTTTGCATAAAAAACAGACTACATAATACTGTAAAACACAACATATCCAGTCACTATGGCG
GCCGCATTAGGCACCCCAGGCTTTACACTTTATGCTTCCGGCTCGTATAATGTGTGGATTTTGAGTTAGG
ATCCGTCGAGATTTTCAGGAGCTAAGGAAGCTAAAATGGAGAAAAAAATCACTGGATATACCACCGTTGA
TATATCCCAATGGCATCGTAAAGAACATTTTGAGGCATTTCAGTCAGTTGCTCAATGTACCTATAACCAG
ACCGTTCAGCTGGATATTACGGCCTTTTTAAAGACCGTAAAGAAAAATAAGCACAAGTTTTATCCGGCCT
TTATTCACATTCTTGCCCGCCTGATGAATGCTCATCCGGAATTCCGTATGGCAATGAAAGACGGTGAGCT
GGTGATATGGGATAGTGTTCACCCTTGTTACACCGTTTTCCATGAGCAAACTGAAACGTTTTCATCGCTC
TGGAGTGAATACCACGACGATTTCCGGCAGTTTCTACACATATATTCGCAAGATGTGGCGTGTTACGGTG
AAAACCTGGCCTATTTCCCTAAAGGGTTTATTGAGAATATGTTTTTCGTCTCAGCCAATCCCTGGGTGAG
TTTCACCAGTTTTGATTTAAACGTGGCCAATATGGACAACTTCTTCGCCCCCGTTTTCACCATGGGCAAA
TATTATACGCAAGGCGACAAGGTGCTGATGCCGCTGGCGATTCAGGTTCATCATGCCGTTTGTGATGGCT
TCCATGTCGGCAGAATGCTTAATGAATTACAACAGTACTGCGATGAGTGGCAGGGCGGGGCGTAAACGCG
TGGATCCGGCTTACTAAAAGCCAGATAACAGTATGCGTATTTGCGCGCTGATTTTTGCGGTATAAGAATA
TATACTGATATGTATACCCGAAGTATGTCAAAAAGAGGTATGCTATGAAGCAGCGTATTACAGTGACAGT
TGACAGCGACAGCTATCAGTTGCTCAAGGCATATATGATGTCAATATCTCCGGTCTGGTAAGCACAACCA
TGCAGAATGAAGCCCGTCGTCTGCGTGCCGAACGCTGGAAAGCGGAAAATCAGGAAGGGATGGCTGAGGT
CGCCCGGTTTATTGAAATGAACGGCTCTTTTGCTGACGAGAACAGGGGCTGGTGAAATGCAGTTTAAGGT
TTACACCTATAAAAGAGAGAGCCGTTATCGTCTGTTTGTGGATGTACAGAGTGATATTATTGACACGCCC
GGGCGACGGATGGTGATCCCCCTGGCCAGTGCACGTCTGCTGTCAGATAAAGTCTCCCGTGAACTTTACC
CGGTGGTGCATATCGGGGATGAAAGCTGGCGCATGATGACCACCGATATGGCCAGTGTGCCGGTCTCCGT
TATCGGGGAAGAAGTGGCTGATCTCAGCCACCGCGAAAATGACATCAAAAACGCCATTAACCTGATGTTC
TGGGGAATATAAATGTCAGGCTCCCTTATACACAGCCAGTCTGCAGGTCGACCATAGTGACTGGATATGT
TGTGTTTTACAGTATTATGTAGTCTGTTTTTTATGCAAAATCTAATTTAATATATTGATATTTATATCAT
TTTACGTTTCTCGTTCAGCTTTCTTGTACAAAGTGGTGATAAACGGCCGGCCGAGCTCGCCCGGGGATCG
AGCGCAGCGGTATAAAAGGGCGCGGGGTGGCTGAGAGCATCAGTTGTGAATGAATGTTCGAGCCGAGCAG
ACGTGCCGCTGCCTTCGTTAATATCCTTTGAATAAGCCAACTTTGAATCACAAGACGCATACCAAACGGT
ACCAAAAGGTAGGTTCAACCACTGATGCCTAGGCACACCGAAACGACTAACCCTAATTCTTATCCTTTAC
TTCAGGCTAGCAATCAAAATGGATTACAACAAAAGGAGTAGTGTGAGTACGGTGCCGAATGCTGCTCCCA
TTCGCGTGGGCTTCGTGGGATTGAACGCGGCTAAGGGTTGGGCCATTAAAACGCATTATCCAGCCATACT
GCAGCTGAGCTCCCAGTTCCAAATAACAGCGCTTTATTCCCCCAAGATCGAGACGTCCATTGCGACAATT
CAGAGGCTGAAGTTGTCCAACGCCACAGCTTTCCCAACACTCGAGAGCTTCGCCTCGAGCTCCACGATCG
ATATGATTGTGATCGCAATCCAGGTGGCTTCCCACTACGAGGTGGTAATGCCCCTGCTCGAGTTTTCGAA
GAACAATCCTAATCTGAAGTATTTGTTTGTGGAATGGGCACTGGCCTGCTCGCTCGATCAGGCGGAGTCG
ATCTATAAGGCCGCTGCAGAGCGGGGCGTGCAAACAATAATCAGTCTGCAGGGACGAAAGAGCCCGTACA
TTTTGCGGGCAAAAGAGCTTATCTCCCAGGGCTACATCGGCGATATAAATAGCATCGAGATTGCAGGTAA
CGGAGGTTGGTACGGTTACGAGCGGCCGGTGAAAAGCCCGAAATACATTTACGAGATCGGAAACGGAGTT
GATCTGGTGACCACCACGTTCGGTCACACGATAGATATATTGCAGTACATGACCAGTTCGTACTTCAGCC
GTATCAATGCCATGGTGTTTAACAACATTCCAGAACAGGAGCTCATTGATGAGAGGGGCAATCGCCTGGG
CCAGCGGGTCCCAAAGACTGTCCCAGATCATCTCTTGTTCCAGGGCACGCTGCTCAACGGAAATGTTCCT
GTGTCCTGTTCCTTTAAGGGAGGCAAGCCTACGAAAAAGTTCACCAAGAATCTGGTCATAGATATCCATG
GTACAAAGGGTGATCTGAAGCTGGAGGGTGACGCTGGATTTGCGGAAATCTCGAATCTCGTTCTGTATTA
TTCGGGCACCCGCGCCAATGATTTTCCCCTGGCCAATGGTCAGCAGGCACCCTTGGACCCCGGCTACGAC
GCAGGCAAGGAGATTATGGAGGTGTATCACCTCCGAAACTACAACGCGATCGTTGGTAATATACACCGGC
TCTACCAGAGTATCAGCGATTTCCACTTCAACACCAAGAAAATCCCCGAGCTTCCATCGCAGTTCGTAAT
GCAAGGCTTCGATTTCGAAGGCTTTCCCACCCTGATGGATGCCTTGATCTTGCATCGCCTGATTGAAAGT
GTCTACAAGTCGAATATGATGGGCAGTACCCTGAATGTTTCCAACATCTCCCACTACTCGCTTTAAAAGC
TTAATCAACCTCTGGATTACAAAATTTGTGAAAGATTGACTGGTATTCTTAACTATGTTGCTCCTTTTAC
GCTATGTGGATACGCTGCTTTAATGCCTTTGTATCATGCTATTGCTTCCCGTATGGCTTTCATTTTCTCC
TCCTTGTATAAATCCTGGTTGCTGTCTCTTTATGAGGAGTTGTGGCCCGTTGTCAGGCAACGTGGCGTGG
TGTGCACTGTGTTTGCTGACGCAACCCCCACTGGTTGGGGCATTGCCACCACCTGTCAGCTCCTTTCCGG
GACTTTCGCTTTCCCCCTCCCTATTGCCACGGCGGAACTCATCGCCGCCTGCCTTGCCCGCTGCTGGACA
GGGGCTCGGCTGTTGGGCACTGACAATTCCGTGGTGTTGTCGGGGAAATCATCGTCCTTTCCTTGGCTGC
TCGCCTGTGTTGCCACCTGGATTCTGCGCGGGACGTCCTTCTGCTACGTCCCTTCGGCCCTCAATCCAGC
GGACCTTCCTTCCCGCGGCCTGCTGCCGGCTCTGCGGCCTCTTCCGCGTCTTCGCCTTCGCCCTCAGACG
AGTCGGATCTCCCTTTGGGCCGCCTCCCCGCCTGAAGCTTATCGATACCGTCGACTAAAGCCAAATAGAA
AATTATTCAGTTCCTGGCTTAAGTTTTTAAAAGTGATATTATTTATTTGGTTGTAACCAACCAAAAGAAT
GTAAATAACTAATACATAATTATGTTAGTTTTAAGTTAGCAACAAATTGATTTTAGCTATATTAGCTACT
TGGTTAATAAATAGAATATATTTATTTAAAGATAATTGCGTTTTTATTGTCAGGGAGTGAGTTTGCTTAA
AAACTCGTTTAGATCCACTAGTTCTAGAGCGGCCGCTGGCCACGGGTGCGCATGATCGTGCTCCTGTCGT
TGAGGACCCGGCTAGGCTGGCGGGGTTGCCTTACTGGTTAGCAGAATGAATCACCGATACGCGAGCGAAC
GTGAAGCGACTGCTGCTGCAAAACGTCTGCGACCTGAGCAACAACATGAATGGTCTTCGGTTTCCGTGTT
TCGTAAAGTCTGGAAACGCGGAAGTCAGCGCCCTGCACCATTATGTTCCGGAGGCGCGCCCTAGTTCCAG
TGAAATCCAAGCATTTTCTAAATTAAATGTATTCTTATTATTATAGTTGTTATTTTTGATATATATAAAC
AACACTATTATGCCCACCATTTTTTTGAGATGCATCTACACAAGGAACAAACACTGGATGTCACTTTCAG
TTCAAATTGTAACGCTAATCACTCCGAACAGGTCACAAAAAATTACCTTAAAAAGTCATAATATTAAATT
AGAATAAATATAGCTGTGAGGGAAATATATACAAATATATTGGAGCAAATAAATTGTACATACAAATATT
TATTACTAATTTCTATTGAGACGAAATGAACCACTCGGAACCATTTGAGCGAACCGAATCGCGCGGAACT
AACGACAGTCGCTCCAAGGTCGTCGAACAAAAGGTGAATGTGTTGCGGAGAGCGGGTGGGAGACAGCGAA
AGAGCAACTACGAAACGTGGTGTGGTGGAGGTGAATTATGAAGAGGGCGCGCGATTTGAAAAGTATGTAT
ATAAAAAATATATCCCGGTGTTTTATGTAGCGATAAACGAGTTTTTGATGTAAGGTATGCAGGTGTGTAA
GTCTTTTGGTTAGAAGACAAATCCAAAGTCTACTTGTGGGGATGTTCGAAGGGGAAATACTTGTATTCTA
TAGGTCATATCTTGTTTTTATTGGCACAAATATAATTACATTAGCTTTTTGAGGGGGCAATAAACAGTAA
ACACGATGGTAATAATGGTAAAAAAAAAAAACAAGCAGTTATTTCGGATATATGTCGGCTACTCCTTGCG
TCGGGCCCGAAGTCTTAGAGCCAGATATGCGAGCACCCGGAAGCTCACGATGAGAATGGCCAGACCCACG
TAGTCCAGCGGCAGATCGGCGGCGGAGAAGTTAAGCGTCTCCAGGATGACCTTGCCCGAACTGGGGCACG
TGGTGTTCGACGATGTGCAGCTAATTTCGCCCGGCTCCACGTCCGCCCATTGGTTAATCAGCAGACCCTC
GTTGGCGTAACGGAACCATGAGAGGTACGACAACCATTTGAGGTATACTGGCACCGAGCCCGAGTTCAAG
AAGAAGCCGCCAAAGAGCAGGAATGGTATGATAACCGGCGGACCCACAGACAGCGCCATCGAGGTCGAGG
AGCTGGCGCAGGATATTAGATATCCGAAGGACGTTGACACATTGGCCACCAGAGTGACCAGCGCCAGGCA
GTTGAAGAAGTGCAGCACTCCGGCCCGCAGTCCGATCATCGGATAGGCAATCGCCGTGAAGACCAGTGGC
ACTGTGAGAAAAAGCGGCAATTCGGCAATCGTTTTGCCCAGAAAGTATGTGTCACAGCGATAAAGTCGAC
TTCGGGCCTCCCTCATAAAAACTGGCAGCTCTGAGGTGAACACCTAAATCGAATCGATTCATTAGAAAGT
TAGTAAATTATTGAAATGCAAATGTATTCTAAACATGACTTACATTTATCGTGGCAAAGACGTTTTGAAA
GGTCATGTTGGTCAGGAAGAGGAAGATGGCTCCGTTGATATTCATCACACCCACTTGCGTGAGTTGTTGG
CCCAAAAAGATGAGGCCAATCAAGATGGCAACCATCTGCAAATTAAAATGTTACTCGCATCTCATTAATA
TTCGCGAGTTAAATGAAATTTATTTATCTTCTGCAAAACTATAAACTATACATCTCATTGAAAAAAACTA
AGAAGGGTGTGGAATCAGGCAATTCTATCTAAAATCTAGCGAATTTGTTTCCAAGAATTGTAAGCGTTAT
ATCATTTGTTTCCACTGGAACCACTCACCGTTGTCTGAATAAGTCGCACTTTTACGAGGAGTGGTTCCTT
GAGCACCGACAGCCAGGATCGCCACAGGACCGCCCGGAACTGCATGAACCAGGTGGCCTTGTAGGTGTAC
CCATTCTCCGGCTGCTCCAGTGGCTTCTCCAGATTTTTGGTGGCCAACAACTGCTCCATATCCCGGGCTA
CTTTGCTAATGGCAAAATTGTCGCATATCTTGGCGATCCGATCACGGGACTCGATCTCCCGTCCGGGCAC
AACGGCCAACACCTGTACGTAAAAGTCCGCCGGATTGTAGTTGGTAGGACACTGGGCACCCACGCTGGAT
AGGAGTTGAGATGTTATGTAATACTAGATACCCTTAATAAACACATCGAACTCACTAGGAAAAGAAGTCG
ACGGCTTCGCTGGGAGTGCCCAAGAAAGCTACCCTGCCCTCGGCCATCAGAAGGATCTTGTCAAAGAGCT
CAAACAGCTCGGAAGACGGCTGATGAATGGTCAGGATGACGGTCTTGCCCTTCTGCGACAGCTTCTTCAG
CACCTGGACGACGCTGTGGGCGGTAAAGGAGTCCAGTCCGGAGGTGGGCTCATCGCAGATCAGAAGCGGC
GGATCGGTTAGAGCCTCGGAGGCGAATGCCAGACGCTTCCTTTCTCCGCCGGACAGACCTTTCACCCTGC
CGGGCACACCGATGATCGTGTGCTGACATTTGCTGAGCGAAAGCTCCTGGATCACCTGATCCACGCGGGC
CACTCGCTGCCGATAGGTCAGATGTCGTGGCATCCGCACCATGGCTTGGAAAATCAGGTGTTCCCTGGCC
GTTAGGGAGCCGATAAAGAGGTCATCCTGCTGGACATAGGCGCACCTGGCCTGCATCTCCTTGGCGTCCA
CAGGTTGGCCATTGAGCAGTCGCATCCCGGATGGCGATACTTGGATGCCCTGCGGCGATCGAAAGGCAAG
GGCATTCAGCAGGGTCGTCTTTCCGGCACCGGAACTGCCCATCACGGCCAAAAGTTCGCCCGGATAGGCC
ACGCCGCAAACTGAGTTTCAAATTGGTAATTGGACCCTTTATTAAGATTTCACACAGATCAGCCGACTGC
GAATAGAAACTCACCGTTCTTGAGCAAATGTTTCCTGGGCGCCGGTATGTGTCGCTCGTTGCAGAATAGT
CCGCGTGTCCGGTTGACCAGCTGCCGCCATCCGGAGCCCGGCTGATTGACCGCCCCAAAGATGTCCATAT
TGTGCCAGGCATAGGTGAGGTTCTCGGCTAGTTGGCCGCTCCCTGAACCGGAGTCCTCCGGCGGACTGGG
TGGCCGGAGCGTGCCGTAGTTTTTGGCCTGCCCGAAGCCCTGGTTAATGCAGCTCTGCGAAGCCGCTCCG
CTGTCACCCTGCAATGATAGGGGATCTCAAATATCAACTACTAGCGTTATGCTCATCTAACCCCGAACAA
AAAGTACCCCGAAGTATCCTACGAAGTAGGTTTATACTTTTATTTATTTTTTGTGCATCTAGGATCAGCT
TAAAATATCTGGTTGTTATATTTTTTGTAAAAAAGAATATAGTCGAAAATGAATGCCTTTAGATGTCTTG
ATCATGATATGATCTCAAAAATTGTCTTATATAGCGAGAACAGCTACCAGAATAATCTGTTTCGTGTCAC
TATTTGTTTGTGCAATTGCGGTTTGGGATTTTTGTGGGTCGCAGTTCTCACGCCGCATACAATTTGATGT
TGCAATCGCAGTTCCTATAGATCAAGTGAACTTAAGATGTATGCACATGTACTACTCACATTGTTCAGAT
GCTCGGCAGATGGGTGTTTGCTGCCTCCGCGAATTAATAGCTCCTGATCCTCTTGGCCCATTGCCGGGAT
TTTTCACACTTTCCCCTGCTTACCCACCCAAAACCAATCACCACCCCAATCACTCAAAAAACAAACAAAA
ATAAGAAGCGAGAGGAGTTTTGGCACAGCACTTTGTGTTTAATTGATGGCGTAAACCGCTTGGAGCTTCG
TCACGAAACCGCTGACAAAATGCAACTGAAGGCGGACATTGACGCTACGTAACGCTACAAACGGTGGCGA
AAGAGATAGCGGACGCAGCGGCGAAAGAGACGGCGATATTTCTGTGGACAGAGAAGGAGGCAAACAGCGC
TGACTTTGAGTGGAATGTCATTTTGAGTGAGAGGTAATCGAAAGAACCTGGTACATCAAATACCCTTGGA
TCGAAGTAAATTTAAAACTGATCAGATAAGTTCAATGATATCCAGTGCAGTAAAAAAAAAAAATGTTTTT
TTTATCTACTTTCCGCAAAAATGGGTTTTATTAACTTACATACATACTAGGCGCGCCCATATGTTCGGCT
TGTCGACATGCCCGCCGTGACCGTCGAGAACCCGCTGACGCTGCCCCGCGTATCCGCACCCGCCGACGCC
GTCGCACGTCCCGTGCTCACCGTGACCACCGCGCCCAGCGGTTTCGAGGGCGAGGGCTTCCCGGTGCGCC
GCGCGTTCGCCGGGATCAACTACCGCCACCTCGACCCGTTCATCATGATGGACCAGATGGGTGAGGTGGA
GTACGCGCCCGGGGAGCCCAAGGGCACGCCCTGGCACCCGCACCGCGGCTTCGAGACCGTGACCTACATC
GTCGACGGTAACATGTGAGCAAAAGGCCAGCAAAAGGCCAGGAACCGTAAAAAGGCCGCGTTGCTGGCGT
TTTTCCATAGGCTCCGCCCCCCTGACGAGCATCACAAAAATCGACGCTCAAGTCAGAGGTGGCGAAACCC
GACAGGACTATAAAGATACCAGGCGTTTCCCCCTGGAAGCTCCCTCGTGCGCTCTCCTGTTCCGACCCTG
CCGCTTACCGGATACCTGTCCGCCTTTCTCCCTTCGGGAAGCGTGGCGCTTTCTCATAGCTCACGCTGTA
GGTATCTCAGTTCGGTGTAGGTCGTTCGCTCCAAGCTGGGCTGTGTGCACGAACCCCCCGTTCAGCCCGA
CCGCTGCGCCTTATCCGGTAACTATCGTCTTGAGTCCAACCCGGTAAGACACGACTTATCGCCACTGGCA
GCAGCCACTGGTAACAGGATTAGCAGAGCGAGGTATGTAGGCGGTGCTACAGAGTTCTTGAAGTGGTGGC
CTAACTACGGCTACACTAGAAGAACAGTATTTGGTATCTGCGCTCTGCTGAAGCCAGTTACCTTCGGAAA
AAGAGTTGGTAGCTCTTGATCCGGCAAACAAACCACCGCTGGTAGCGGTGGTTTTTTTGTTTGCAAGCAG
CAGATTACGCGCAGAAAAAAAGGATCTCAAGAAGATCCTTTGATCTTTTCTACGGGGTCTGACGCTCAGT
GGAACGAAAACTCACGTTAAGGGATTTTGGTCATGAGATTATCAAAAAGGATCTTCACCTAGATCCTTTT
AAATTAAAAATGAAGTTTTAAATCAATCTAAAGTATATATGAGTAAACTTGGTCTGACAGTTACCAATGC
TTAATCAGTGAGGCACCTATCTCAGCGATCTGTCTATTTCGTTCATCCATAGTTGCCTGACTCCCCGTCG
TGTAGATAACTACGATACGGGAGGGCTTACCATCTGGCCCCAGTGCTGCAATGATACCGCGAGACCCACG
CTCACCGGCTCCAGATTTATCAGCAATAAACCAGCCAGCCGGAAGGGCCGAGCGCAGAAGTGGTCCTGCA
ACTTTATCCGCCTCCATCCAGTCTATTAATTGTTGCCGGGAAGCTAGAGTAAGTAGTTCGCCAGTTAATA
GTTTGCGCAACGTTGTTGCCATTGCTACAGGCATCGTGGTGTCACGCTCGTCGTTTGGTATGGCTTCATT
CAGCTCCGGTTCCCAACGATCAAGGCGAGTTACATGATCCCCCATGTTGTGCAAAAAAGCGGTTAGCTCC
TTCGGTCCTCCGATCGTTGTCAGAAGTAAGTTGGCCGCAGTGTTATCACTCATGGTTATGGCAGCACTGC
ATAATTCTCTTACTGTCATGCCATCCGTAAGATGCTTTTCTGTGACTGGTGAGTACTCAACCAAGTCATT
CTGAGAATAGTGTATGCGGCGACCGAGTTGCTCTTGCCCGGCGTCAATACGGGATAATACCGCGCCACAT
AGCAGAACTTTAAAAGTGCTCATCATTGGAAAACGTTCTTCGGGGCGAAAACTCTCAAGGATCTTACCGC
TGTTGAGATCCAGTTCGATGTAACCCACTCGTGCACCCAACTGATCTTCAGCATCTTTTACTTTCACCAG
CGTTTCTGGGTGAGCAAAAACAGGAAGGCAAAATGCCGCAAAAAAGGGAATAAGGGCGACACGGAAATGT
TGAATACTCATACTCTTCCTTTTTCAATATTATTGAAGCATTTATCAGGGTTATTGTCTCATGAGCGGAT
ACATATTTGAATGTATTTAGAAAAATAAACAAATAGGGGTTCCGCGCACATTTCCCCGAAAAGTGCCACC
TGACGTC
Features (pLannotate 1.2.2; 18 found; start..end, strand, type, name):
     83..207     +  protein_bind   attR1: mutant version of attR; recombination site for the Gateway® LR reaction LR Clonase™
    232..262     +  promoter       lac UV5 promoter: E. coli lac promoter with an "up" mutation
    286..315     +  promoter       cat promoter (fragment): promoter of the E. coli cat gene encoding chloramphenicol acetyltransferase
    316..975     +  CDS            CmR: chloramphenicol acetyltransferase; cat; confers resistance to chloramphenicol
   1154..1312    +  CDS            ccdA (fragment): CCDA_ECO57 - Also known as H, letA. Experimental evidence at protein level: Swiss-Prot protein existence level 1. Antitoxin component of a type II toxin-antitoxin (TA) system which inhibits the post-segregational killing (PSK) of plasmid-free cells, also referred to as a plasmid addiction system. Binds to and blocks the activity of CcdB; will also remove bound CcdB protein from the CcdB-GyrA complex by forming a CcdA-CcdB complex, a process termed rejuvenation. Functions as a transcriptional corepressor for the ccdAB operon, repression also requires CcdB (By similarity). From Escherichia coli
   1317..1619    +  CDS            ccdB: CCDB_ECOLI - Also known as G, letB, letD. Experimental evidence at protein level: Swiss-Prot protein existence level 1. Toxic component of a type II toxin-antitoxin (TA) system, functioning in plasmid maintainence. Responsible for the post- segregational killing (PSK) of plasmid-free cells, also referred to as a plasmid addiction system. Half-life of over 2 hours. Cell killing by CcdB is accompanied by filamentation, defects in chromosome and plasmid segregation, defects in cell division, formation of anucleate cells, decreased DNA synthesis and plasmid loss. Interferes with the activity of DN
   1663..1787    -  protein_bind   attR2: mutant version of attR; recombination site for the Gateway® LR reaction LR Clonase™
   1969..2035    +  intron         Mhc intron: modified Drosophila myosin heavy chain intron 16 (Pfeiffer et al., 2010)
   2049..3353    +  CDS            GAL80: GAL80_YEAST - Experimental evidence at protein level: Swiss-Prot protein existence level 1. This protein is a negative regulator for the gene expression of the lactose/galactose metabolic genes. It binds to GAL4 and so blocks transcriptional activation by it, in the absence of an inducing sugar. From Saccharomyces cerevisiae (strain ATCC 204508 / S288c) (Baker's yeast).
   3363..3951    +  misc_feature   WPRE: woodchuck hepatitis virus posttranscriptional regulatory element
   3955..3975    +  misc_feature   MCS (fragment): pBluescript multiple cloning site
   4212..4236    -  misc_feature   MCS (fragment): pBluescript multiple cloning site
   4311..4466    -  CDS            YPB1_ECOLX (fragment): Protein predicted: Swiss-Prot protein existence level 4. From Escherichia coli.
   5239..8111    -  CDS            mini-white: Drosophila white gene eye color pigment; white; This is a modified version of the white gene lacking part of the first intron.
   8806..8875    -  protein_bind   attB: attB site for the φC31 integrase (Groth et al., 2000) phage φC31 integrase
   8962..9550    -  rep_origin     ori: high-copy-number ColE1/pMB1/pBR322/pUC origin of replication
   9721..10581   -  CDS            AmpR: β-lactamase; bla; confers resistance to ampicillin, carbenicillin, and related antibiotics
  10582..10686   -  promoter       AmpR promoter: bla
