[The description below was written by a language model from this plasmid's Addgene catalogue record and pLannotate feature annotations shown in this document.]
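Description:
pBPGAL80Uw-4 is a Drosophila (insect expression) transformation vector built on the pBPGUw backbone and designed as a Gateway destination plasmid for placing the yeast GAL80 repressor under the control of a user-supplied enhancer. It replicates in E. coli from a high-copy ColE1/pUC-type origin and carries an ampicillin resistance gene. A second selection comes from the Gateway cassette, which is flanked by attR1 and attR2 and contains a chloramphenicol acetyltransferase gene together with the ccdB toxin gene. Because ccdB is present, the unrecombined plasmid must be maintained in a ccdB-tolerant bacterial strain. In an LR recombination reaction the cassette is replaced by a fragment from an entry clone, and loss of ccdB provides counter-selection for recombinants.

Downstream of the Gateway cassette lies the expression unit. The 5′ sequencing primer is named for DSCP, suggesting a Drosophila synthetic core promoter sits here, although no promoter is annotated in the feature table. Next come a modified Drosophila myosin heavy chain intron, the S. cerevisiae GAL80 coding sequence (cloned between NheI and HindIII) and a WPRE. The intron and WPRE are post-transcriptional elements commonly included to raise expression levels. GAL80 binds GAL4 and blocks its transcriptional activation, so enhancer-driven GAL80 lines can subtract GAL4 activity from chosen cells and refine GAL4/UAS expression patterns.

For germline transformation, the vector provides a φC31 attB site for integrase-mediated insertion into genomic attP landing sites. It also carries the mini-white eye-colour marker for identifying transgenic flies. The associated publication concerns refining tools for targeted gene expression in Drosophila.
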