Addgene plasmid #26235: pBPGAL80Uw-4
Depositing lab: Gerald Rubin. Depositing organization: HHMI, Janelia Research Campus. Publication: Refinement of tools for targeted gene expression in Drosophila. Pfeiffer BD, Ngo TT, Hibbard KL, Murphy C, Jenett A, Truman JW, Rubin GM. Genetics. 2010 Oct;186(2):735-55. doi: 10.1534/genetics.110.119917. Epub 2010 Aug 9. PubMed 20697123.
Backbone
  Vector backbone: pBPGUw
  Backbone size w/o insert (bp): 9409
  Vector type: Insect Expression
Growth in bacteria
  Bacterial resistance: Chloramphenicol and Ampicillin, 25 & 100 μg/mL
  Growth temperature: 37°C
  Growth strain: ccdB Survival
  Growth instructions: ccdB Survival 2T1 strain (Invitrogen), or equivalent, must be used to propagate plasmids carrying the ccdB gene.
  Copy number: High Copy
Gene/Insert
  Gene/Insert name: GAL80
  Species: S. cerevisiae (budding yeast)
  Insert size (bp): 1308
  Entrez Gene: GAL80 (a.k.a. YML051W)
  Cloning method: Restriction Enzyme; 5′ cloning site NheI (not destroyed); 3′ cloning site HindIII (not destroyed)
  Sequencing primers: 5′ DSCP F: GAGCTCGCCCGGGGATC; 3′ GAL80 R: GACTCCGCCTGATCGAGCGAGC
Terms and licenses: Academic/Nonprofit Terms; Industry Terms: Not Available to Industry
How to cite: pBPGAL80Uw-4 was a gift from Gerald Rubin (Addgene plasmid # 26235 ; http://n2t.net/addgene:26235 ; RRID:Addgene_26235)
