>Addgene plasmid #26235 | pBPGAL80Uw-4 | addgene partial sequence | sequence record 32355 | 26235 with WPRE-R
CCAGAGGTTGATTAAGCTTTTAAAGCGAGTAGTGGGAGATGTTGGAAACATTCAGGGTACTGCCCATCAT
ATTCGACTTGTAGACACTTTCAATCAGGCGATGCAAGATCAAGGCATCCATCAGGGTGGGAAAGCCTTCG
AAATCGAAGCCTTGCATTACGAACTGCGATGGAAGCTCGGGGATTTTCTTGGTGTTGAAGTGGAAATCGC
TGATACTCTGGTAGAGCCGGTGTATATTACCAACGATCGCGTTGTAGTTTCGGAGGTGATACACCTCCAT
AATCTCCTTGCCTGCGTCGTAGCCGGGGTCCAAGGGTGCCTGCTGACCATTGGCCAGGGGAAAATCATTG
GCGCGGGTGCCCGAATAATACAGAACGAGATTCGAGATTTCCGCAAATCCAGCGTCACCCTCCAGCTTCA
GATCACCCTTTGTACCATGGATATCTATGACCAGATTCTTGGTGAACTTTTTCGTAGGCTTGCCTCCCTT
AAAGGAACAGGACACAGGAACATTTCCGTTGAGCAGCGTGCCCTGGAACAAGAGATGATCTGGGACAGTC
TTTGGGACCCGCTGGCCCAGGCGATTGCCCCTCTCATCAATGAGCTCCTGTTCTGGAATGTTGTTAAACA
CCATGGCATTGATACGGCTGAAGTACGAACTGGTCATGTACTGCAATATATCTATCGTGTGACCGAACGT
GGTGGTCACCAGATCAACTCCGTTTCCGATCTCGTAAATGTATTTCGGGCTTTTCACCGGCCGCTCGTAA
CCGTACCAACCTCCGTTACCTGCAATCTCGATGCTATTTATATCGCCGATGTAGCCCTGGGAGATAAGCT
CTTTTGCCCGCAAAATGTACGGGCTCTTTCGTCCCTGCAGACTGATTATTGTTTGCACGCC
